Addgene plasmid #107087: pET15b-M3C
Purpose: M. sedula PCNA3 fused at the N-terminus of CyPet
Depositing lab: Teruyuki Nagamune. Depositing organization: The University of Tokyo. Publication: Three proliferating cell nuclear antigen homologues from Metallosphaera sedula form a head-to-tail heterotrimer. Iwata F, Hirakawa H, Nagamune T. Sci Rep. 2016 May 27;6:26588. doi: 10.1038/srep26588. PubMed 27228945.
Backbone
  Vector backbone: pET-15b
  Backbone manufacturer: Merck Millipore
  Backbone size w/o insert (bp): 5700
  Total vector size (bp): 7200
  Modifications to backbone: NcoI site was removed and a stop codon was inserted after BamHI site.
  Vector type: Bacterial Expression
Growth in bacteria
  Bacterial resistance: Ampicillin, 100 μg/mL
  Growth temperature: 37°C
  Growth strain: DH5alpha
  Growth instructions: Supplement with 1% glucose is recommended to suppress leaky expression.
  Copy number: Low Copy
Gene/Insert
  Gene/Insert name: M. sedula PCNA3 fused to CyPet (alt name: MsePCNA3-CyPet)
  Species: Synthetic
  Insert size (bp): 1600
  Promoter: T7 promoter
  Tag / fusion protein: His6 tag (N terminal on backbone)
  Cloning method: Restriction Enzyme; 5′ cloning site NdeI (not destroyed); 3′ cloning site NcoI (not destroyed)
  Sequencing primers: 5′ T7; 3′ T7 Terminal
Terms and licenses: Academic/Nonprofit Terms; Industry Terms: Not Available to Industry
How to cite: pET15b-M3C was a gift from Teruyuki Nagamune (Addgene plasmid # 107087 ; http://n2t.net/addgene:107087 ; RRID:Addgene_107087)
