[The description below was written by a language model from this plasmid's Addgene catalogue record and pLannotate feature annotations shown in this document.]
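Description:
pET15b-M3C is a bacterial expression plasmid of about 7.2 kb built on a modified pET-15b backbone, in which the NcoI site was removed and a stop codon was added after the BamHI site. It is maintained in E. coli through a pBR322-type ColE1 origin accompanied by the bom region and the rop gene. This fits the low copy number stated in the catalogue entry, even though the origin annotation carries a generic "high-copy" label. Selection is by ampicillin through the bla β-lactamase gene. The scattered tetracycline-resistance fragments and tet promoter are non-functional pBR322 remnants typical of pET vectors.

The payload is a synthetic fusion of roughly 1.6 kb in which Metallosphaera sedula PCNA3 is placed N-terminal to the cyan fluorescent protein CyPet. It was cloned between NdeI and NcoI sites. Transcription is driven by a T7 promoter with an adjacent lac operator and ends at the T7 terminator. The plasmid-borne lacI gene supplies repressor, so expression requires a host providing T7 RNA polymerase and is induced with IPTG. The backbone adds an N-terminal His6 tag followed by a thrombin cleavage site, allowing affinity purification and optional tag removal. The short hit labelled as a capTEV fragment most likely corresponds to this His tag. The PCNA3 coding region is not annotated, but the unannotated stretch between the thrombin site and CyPet fits its expected position.

The depositor and sequencing-derived records differ by only three nucleotides and carry the same features. The associated publication concerns heterotrimer formation by three M. sedula PCNA homologues, which suggests the fluorescent fusion was made to study subunit assembly, although the record does not specify the assay.
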