Features (pLannotate 1.2.2; 20 found; start..end, strand, type, name):
    104..208     +  promoter       AmpR promoter: bla
    209..1069    +  CDS            AmpR: β-lactamase; bla; confers resistance to ampicillin, carbenicillin, and related antibiotics
   1240..1828    +  rep_origin     ori: high-copy-number ColE1/pMB1/pBR322/pUC origin of replication
   2014..2156    -  misc_feature   bom: basis of mobility region from pBR322
   2258..2449    -  CDS            rop: Rop protein, which maintains plasmids at low copy number; rop
   2466..2846    +  CDS            YPB1_ECOLX: Protein predicted: Swiss-Prot protein existence level 4. From Escherichia coli.
   3088..3712    -  CDS            TcR (fragment): tetracycline efflux protein; tet; confers resistance to tetracycline
   3727..3748    -  protein_bind   CAP binding site: CAP binding activates transcription in the presence of cAMP. E. coli catabolite activator protein
   3761..4843    -  CDS            lacI: lac repressor; lacI; The lac repressor binds to the lac operator to inhibit transcription in E. coli. This inhibition can be relieved by adding lactose or isopropyl-β-D-thiogalactopyranoside (IPTG).
   4844..4921    -  promoter       lacI promoter: lacI
   4929..5208    -  CDS            TcR (fragment): tetracycline efflux protein; tet; confers resistance to tetracycline
   5230..5248    +  promoter       T7 promoter: promoter for bacteriophage T7 RNA polymerase
   5249..5273    +  protein_bind   lac operator: The lac repressor binds to the lac operator to inhibit transcription in E. coli. This inhibition can be relieved by adding lactose or isopropyl-β-D-thiogalactopyranoside (IPTG). lac repressor encoded by lacI
   5328..5344    +  CDS            capTEV™ (fragment): composite tag for in vivo biotinylation, TEV protease cleavage, and 6xHis tagging
   5355..5372    +  CDS            thrombin site: thrombin recognition and cleavage site
   6135..6851    +  CDS            CyPet: CyPet is a basic (constitutively fluorescent) cyan fluorescent protein published in 2005, derived from Aequorea victoria. It has moderate acid sensitivity.
   6867..6913    +  CDS            SET1 (fragment): solubility-enhancement tag derived from T7 phage gene 10B
   6921..6968    +  terminator     T7 terminator: transcription terminator for bacteriophage T7 RNA polymerase
   6991..7095    -  CDS            TcR (fragment): tetracycline efflux protein; tet; confers resistance to tetracycline
   7143..7171    -  promoter       tet promoter: E. coli promoter for tetracycline efflux protein gene
>Addgene plasmid #107087 | pET15b-M3C | depositor full sequence | sequence record 202092 | pET15b-M3C sequence 7180 bps
TTCTTGAAGACGAAAGGGCCTCGTGATACGCCTATTTTTATAGGTTAATGTCATGATAATAATGGTTTCT
TAGACGTCAGGTGGCACTTTTCGGGGAAATGTGCGCGGAACCCCTATTTGTTTATTTTTCTAAATACATT
CAAATATGTATCCGCTCATGAGACAATAACCCTGATAAATGCTTCAATAATATTGAAAAAGGAAGAGTAT
GAGTATTCAACATTTCCGTGTCGCCCTTATTCCCTTTTTTGCGGCATTTTGCCTTCCTGTTTTTGCTCAC
CCAGAAACGCTGGTGAAAGTAAAAGATGCTGAAGATCAGTTGGGTGCACGAGTGGGTTACATCGAACTGG
ATCTCAACAGCGGTAAGATCCTTGAGAGTTTTCGCCCCGAAGAACGTTTTCCAATGATGAGCACTTTTAA
AGTTCTGCTATGTGGCGCGGTATTATCCCGTGTTGACGCCGGGCAAGAGCAACTCGGTCGCCGCATACAC
TATTCTCAGAATGACTTGGTTGAGTACTCACCAGTCACAGAAAAGCATCTTACGGATGGCATGACAGTAA
GAGAATTATGCAGTGCTGCCATAACCATGAGTGATAACACTGCGGCCAACTTACTTCTGACAACGATCGG
AGGACCGAAGGAGCTAACCGCTTTTTTGCACAACATGGGGGATCATGTAACTCGCCTTGATCGTTGGGAA
CCGGAGCTGAATGAAGCCATACCAAACGACGAGCGTGACACCACGATGCCTGCAGCAATGGCAACAACGT
TGCGCAAACTATTAACTGGCGAACTACTTACTCTAGCTTCCCGGCAACAATTAATAGACTGGATGGAGGC
GGATAAAGTTGCAGGACCACTTCTGCGCTCGGCCCTTCCGGCTGGCTGGTTTATTGCTGATAAATCTGGA
GCCGGTGAGCGTGGGTCTCGCGGTATCATTGCAGCACTGGGGCCAGATGGTAAGCCCTCCCGTATCGTAG
TTATCTACACGACGGGGAGTCAGGCAACTATGGATGAACGAAATAGACAGATCGCTGAGATAGGTGCCTC
ACTGATTAAGCATTGGTAACTGTCAGACCAAGTTTACTCATATATACTTTAGATTGATTTAAAACTTCAT
TTTTAATTTAAAAGGATCTAGGTGAAGATCCTTTTTGATAATCTCATGACCAAAATCCCTTAACGTGAGT
TTTCGTTCCACTGAGCGTCAGACCCCGTAGAAAAGATCAAAGGATCTTCTTGAGATCCTTTTTTTCTGCG
CGTAATCTGCTGCTTGCAAACAAAAAAACCACCGCTACCAGCGGTGGTTTGTTTGCCGGATCAAGAGCTA
CCAACTCTTTTTCCGAAGGTAACTGGCTTCAGCAGAGCGCAGATACCAAATACTGTCCTTCTAGTGTAGC
CGTAGTTAGGCCACCACTTCAAGAACTCTGTAGCACCGCCTACATACCTCGCTCTGCTAATCCTGTTACC
AGTGGCTGCTGCCAGTGGCGATAAGTCGTGTCTTACCGGGTTGGACTCAAGACGATAGTTACCGGATAAG
GCGCAGCGGTCGGGCTGAACGGGGGGTTCGTGCACACAGCCCAGCTTGGAGCGAACGACCTACACCGAAC
TGAGATACCTACAGCGTGAGCTATGAGAAAGCGCCACGCTTCCCGAAGGGAGAAAGGCGGACAGGTATCC
GGTAAGCGGCAGGGTCGGAACAGGAGAGCGCACGAGGGAGCTTCCAGGGGGAAACGCCTGGTATCTTTAT
AGTCCTGTCGGGTTTCGCCACCTCTGACTTGAGCGTCGATTTTTGTGATGCTCGTCAGGGGGGCGGAGCC
TATGGAAAAACGCCAGCAACGCGGCCTTTTTACGGTTCCTGGCCTTTTGCTGGCCTTTTGCTCACATGTT
CTTTCCTGCGTTATCCCCTGATTCTGTGGATAACCGTATTACCGCCTTTGAGTGAGCTGATACCGCTCGC
CGCAGCCGAACGACCGAGCGCAGCGAGTCAGTGAGCGAGGAAGCGGAAGAGCGCCTGATGCGGTATTTTC
TCCTTACGCATCTGTGCGGTATTTCACACCGCATATATGGTGCACTCTCAGTACAATCTGCTCTGATGCC
GCATAGTTAAGCCAGTATACACTCCGCTATCGCTACGTGACTGGGTCATGGCTGCGCCCCGACACCCGCC
AACACCCGCTGACGCGCCCTGACGGGCTTGTCTGCTCCCGGCATCCGCTTACAGACAAGCTGTGACCGTC
TCCGGGAGCTGCATGTGTCAGAGGTTTTCACCGTCATCACCGAAACGCGCGAGGCAGCTGCGGTAAAGCT
CATCAGCGTGGTCGTGAAGCGATTCACAGATGTCTGCCTGTTCATCCGCGTCCAGCTCGTTGAGTTTCTC
CAGAAGCGTTAATGTCTGGCTTCTGATAAAGCGGGCCATGTTAAGGGCGGTTTTTTCCTGTTTGGTCACT
GATGCCTCCGTGTAAGGGGGATTTCTGTTCATGGGGGTAATGATACCGATGAAACGAGAGAGGATGCTCA
CGATACGGGTTACTGATGATGAACATGCCCGGTTACTGGAACGTTGTGAGGGTAAACAACTGGCGGTATG
GATGCGGCGGGACCAGAGAAAAATCACTCAGGGTCAATGCCAGCGCTTCGTTAATACAGATGTAGGTGTT
CCACAGGGTAGCCAGCAGCATCCTGCGATGCAGATCCGGAACATAATGGTGCAGGGCGCTGACTTCCGCG
TTTCCAGACTTTACGAAACACGGAAACCGAAGACCATTCATGTTGTTGCTCAGGTCGCAGACGTTTTGCA
GCAGCAGTCGCTTCACGTTCGCTCGCGTATCGGTGATTCATTCTGCTAACCAGTAAGGCAACCCCGCCAG
CCTAGCCGGGTCCTCAACGACAGGAGCACGATCATGCGCACCCGTGGCCAGGACCCAACGCTGCCCGAGA
TGCGCCGCGTGCGGCTGCTGGAGATGGCGGACGCGATGGATATGTTCTGCCAAGGGTTGGTTTGCGCATT
CACAGTTCTCCGCAAGAATTGATTGGCTCCAATTCTTGGAGTGGTGAATCCGTTAGCGAGGTGCCGCCGG
CTTCCATTCAGGTCGAGGTGGCCCGGCTCCATGCACCGCGACGCAACGCGGGGAGGCAGACAAGGTATAG
GGCGGCGCCTACAATCCATGCCAACCCGTTCCATGTGCTCGCCGAGGCGGCATAAATCGCCGTGACGATC
AGCGGTCCAGTGATCGAAGTTAGGCTGGTAAGAGCCGCGAGCGATCCTTGAAGCTGTCCCTGATGGTCGT
CATCTACCTGCCTGGACAGCATGGCCTGCAACGCGGGCATCCCGATGCCGCCGGAAGCGAGAAGAATCAT
AATGGGGAAGGCCATCCAGCCTCGCGTCGCGAACGCCAGCAAGACGTAGCCCAGCGCGTCGGCCGCCATG
CCGGCGATAATGGCCTGCTTCTCGCCGAAACGTTTGGTGGCGGGACCAGTGACGAAGGCTTGAGCGAGGG
CGTGCAAGATTCCGAATACCGCAAGCGACAGGCCGATCATCGTCGCGCTCCAGCGAAAGCGGTCCTCGCC
GAAAATGACCCAGAGCGCTGCCGGCACCTGTCCTACGAGTTGCATGATAAAGAAGACAGTCATAAGTGCG
GCGACGATAGTCATGCCCCGCGCCCACCGGAAGGAGCTGACTGGGTTGAAGGCTCTCAAGGGCATCGGTC
GAGATCCCGGTGCCTAATGAGTGAGCTAACTTACATTAATTGCGTTGCGCTCACTGCCCGCTTTCCAGTC
GGGAAACCTGTCGTGCCAGCTGCATTAATGAATCGGCCAACGCGCGGGGAGAGGCGGTTTGCGTATTGGG
CGCCAGGGTGGTTTTTCTTTTCACCAGTGAGACGGGCAACAGCTGATTGCCCTTCACCGCCTGGCCCTGA
GAGAGTTGCAGCAAGCGGTCCACGCTGGTTTGCCCCAGCAGGCGAAAATCCTGTTTGATGGTGGTTAACG
GCGGGATATAACATGAGCTGTCTTCGGTATCGTCGTATCCCACTACCGAGATATCCGCACCAACGCGCAG
CCCGGACTCGGTAATGGCGCGCATTGCGCCCAGCGCCATCTGATCGTTGGCAACCAGCATCGCAGTGGGA
ACGATGCCCTCATTCAGCATTTGCATGGTTTGTTGAAAACCGGACATGGCACTCCAGTCGCCTTCCCGTT
CCGCTATCGGCTGAATTTGATTGCGAGTGAGATATTTATGCCAGCCAGCCAGACGCAGACGCGCCGAGAC
AGAACTTAATGGGCCCGCTAACAGCGCGATTTGCTGGTGACCCAATGCGACCAGATGCTCCACGCCCAGT
CGCGTACCGTCTTCATGGGAGAAAATAATACTGTTGATGGGTGTCTGGTCAGAGACATCAAGAAATAACG
CCGGAACATTAGTGCAGGCAGCTTCCACAGCAATGGCATCCTGGTCATCCAGCGGATAGTTAATGATCAG
CCCACTGACGCGTTGCGCGAGAAGATTGTGCACCGCCGCTTTACAGGCTTCGACGCCGCTTCGTTCTACC
ATCGACACCACCACGCTGGCACCCAGTTGATCGGCGCGAGATTTAATCGCCGCGACAATTTGCGACGGCG
CGTGCAGGGCCAGACTGGAGGTGGCAACGCCAATCAGCAACGACTGTTTGCCCGCCAGTTGTTGTGCCAC
GCGGTTGGGAATGTAATTCAGCTCCGCCATCGCCGCTTCCACTTTTTCCCGCGTTTTCGCAGAAACGTGG
CTGGCCTGGTTCACCACGCGGGAAACGGTCTGATAAGAGACACCGGCATACTCTGCGACATCGTATAACG
TTACTGGTTTCACATTCACCACCCTGAATTGACTCTCTTCCGGGCGCTATCATGCCATACCGCGAAAGGT
TTTGCGCCATTCGATGGTGTCCGGGATCTCGACGCTCTCCCTTATGCGACTCCTGCATTAGGAAGCAGCC
CAGTAGTAGGTTGAGGCCGTTGAGCACCGCCGCCGCAAGGAATGGTGCATGCAAGGAGATGGCGCCCAAC
AGTCCCCCGGCCACGGGGCCTGCCACCATACCCACGCCGAAACAAGCGCTCATGAGCCCGAAGTGGCGAG
CCCGATCTTCCCCATCGGTGATGTCGGCGATATAGGCGCCAGCAACCGCACCTGTGGCGCCGGTGATGCC
GGCCACGATGCGTCCGGCGTAGAGGATCGAGATCTCGATCCCGCGAAATTAATACGACTCACTATAGGGG
AATTGTGAGCGGATAACAATTCCCCTCTAGAAATAATTTTGTTTAACTTTAAGGAGAAATTAACTATGGG
CAGCAGCCATCATCATCATCATCACAGCAGCGGCCTGGTGCCGCGCGGCAGCCATATGATGCGTATCGCA
TACGCGAACGCGATGGACTTCAAAACCGTGATCGAAGCGCTGTCTAAACTGATCGACGAAGTGACCTTCA
CTTTCACCAGCTCTGGTCTGGACGTTGTTGCGGTTGACCGTGCGCATATCAGCCTGATCAAGCTGCACTT
CCCGAAAGAAGCGTTCGAAGAATTTGACGTGGAAGACCAGTTCCGTTTCGGCTTTAACACCCAGTACATG
CTGAAGGTTATGGCGTCTGCGAAACGCAAGGAGAAGATTGAGATGGAGTCCCGTGAAGAGTCCGAAATCG
TTATCCGTATGCTGGGCGAACCGCCGCGTGAATTTACCATCCGTAACATTGAGGTTCCGATCCAGGAACT
GCCGGAGCTGAAACTGGATTTCGACGTGAAGGCGAAAATCACTTCTGGCGGCTTCAAGAAGGCTGTTAGC
GAGATTGCGACCGTTTCTGACTCTGTGGAGATTGACGCGACCGAAATGGAGATTAAGCTGCGTTCCAAGG
AGTCCACCGAGATCGAGGTGGAGTTCTCCAAAGAAATGGGTGGTCTGCAGGAAATTGAGGTGAAGAAGCC
GTCTGTTTCTTCCTACCCGTCTGACTACCTGGAGGACGTTCTGGTTCTGACCCGCCTGTCTGGCTTCCTG
AACCTGCTGTTCTCTGAGCAGAAACCGCTGCAGCTGGAGTTCAACATGGACAACGGTGGCTCCGTGGTTT
ATCTGCTGGCGCCGAACGTTGGTTCGGGATCCGGCATGCCATGGATGGTGAGCAAGGGCGAGGAGCTGTT
CGGCGGGATCGTGCCCATCCTGGTCGAGCTGGAGGGCGACGTAAACGGCCACAAGTTCAGCGTGTCCGGC
GAGGGCGAGGGCGATGCCACCTACGGCAAGCTGACCCTGAAGTTCATCTGCACCACCGGCAAGCTGCCCG
TGCCCTGGCCCACCCTCGTGACCACCCTGACCTGGGGCGTGCAGTGCTTCAGCCGCTACCCCGACCACAT
GAAGCAGCACGACTTCTTCAAGTCCGTGATGCCCGAAGGCTACGTCCAGGAGCGCACCATCTTCTTCAAG
GACGACGGCAACTACAAGACCCGCGCCGAGGTGAAGTTCGAGGGCGACACCCTGGTGAACCGCATCGAGC
TGAAGGGCATCGACTTCAAGGAGGACGGCAACATCCTGGGGCACAAGCTGGAGTACAACTACATCAGCCA
CAACGTCTATATCACCGCCGACAAGCAGAAGAACGGCATCAAGGCCAACTTCAAGGCACGCCACAACATC
ACCGACGGCAGCGTGCAGCTCGCCGACCACTACCAGCAGAACACCCCCATCGGCGACGGCCCCGTGATCC
TGCCCGACAACCACTACCTGAGCACCCAGTCCGCCCTGAGCAAAGACCCCAACGAGAAGCGCGATCACAT
GGTCCTGCTGGAGTTCGTGACCGCCGCCGGGATCACTCTCGGCATGGACGAGCTGTACAAGCTCGAGGAT
CCGTAAGCTAACAAAGCCCGAAAGGAAGCTGAGTTGGCTGCTGCCACCGCTGAGCAATAACTAGCATAAC
CCCTTGGGGCCTCTAAACGGGTCTTGAGGGGTTTTTTGCTGAAAGGAGGAACTATATCCGGATATCCCGC
AAGAGGCCCGGCAGTACCGGCATAACCAAGCCTATGCCTACAGCATCCAGGGTGACGGTGCCGAGGATGA
CGATGAGCGCATTGTTAGATTTCATACACGGTGCCTGACTGCGTTAGCAATTTAACTGTGATAAACTACC
GCATTAAAGCTTATCGATGATAAGCTGTCAAACATGAGAA
