Features (pLannotate 1.2.2; 20 found; start..end, strand, type, name):
    104..208     +  promoter       AmpR promoter: bla
    209..1069    +  CDS            AmpR: β-lactamase; bla; confers resistance to ampicillin, carbenicillin, and related antibiotics
   1240..1828    +  rep_origin     ori: high-copy-number ColE1/pMB1/pBR322/pUC origin of replication
   2014..2153    -  misc_feature   bom: basis of mobility region from pBR322
   2255..2446    -  CDS            rop: Rop protein, which maintains plasmids at low copy number; rop
   2463..2843    +  CDS            YPB1_ECOLX: Protein predicted: Swiss-Prot protein existence level 4. From Escherichia coli.
   3085..3709    -  CDS            TcR (fragment): tetracycline efflux protein; tet; confers resistance to tetracycline
   3724..3745    -  protein_bind   CAP binding site: CAP binding activates transcription in the presence of cAMP. E. coli catabolite activator protein
   3758..4840    -  CDS            lacI: lac repressor; lacI; The lac repressor binds to the lac operator to inhibit transcription in E. coli. This inhibition can be relieved by adding lactose or isopropyl-β-D-thiogalactopyranoside (IPTG).
   4841..4918    -  promoter       lacI promoter: lacI
   4926..5205    -  CDS            TcR (fragment): tetracycline efflux protein; tet; confers resistance to tetracycline
   5227..5245    +  promoter       T7 promoter: promoter for bacteriophage T7 RNA polymerase
   5246..5270    +  protein_bind   lac operator: The lac repressor binds to the lac operator to inhibit transcription in E. coli. This inhibition can be relieved by adding lactose or isopropyl-β-D-thiogalactopyranoside (IPTG). lac repressor encoded by lacI
   5325..5341    +  CDS            capTEV™ (fragment): composite tag for in vivo biotinylation, TEV protease cleavage, and 6xHis tagging
   5352..5369    +  CDS            thrombin site: thrombin recognition and cleavage site
   6132..6848    +  CDS            CyPet: CyPet is a basic (constitutively fluorescent) cyan fluorescent protein published in 2005, derived from Aequorea victoria. It has moderate acid sensitivity.
   6864..6910    +  CDS            SET1 (fragment): solubility-enhancement tag derived from T7 phage gene 10B
   6918..6965    +  terminator     T7 terminator: transcription terminator for bacteriophage T7 RNA polymerase
   6988..7092    -  CDS            TcR (fragment): tetracycline efflux protein; tet; confers resistance to tetracycline
   7140..7168    -  promoter       tet promoter: E. coli promoter for tetracycline efflux protein gene
>Addgene plasmid #107087 | pET15b-M3C | addgene full sequence | sequence record 204956 | Addgene NGS Result
TTCTTGAAGACGAAAGGGCCTCGTGATACGCCTATTTTTATAGGTTAATGTCATGATAATAATGGTTTCT
TAGACGTCAGGTGGCACTTTTCGGGGAAATGTGCGCGGAACCCCTATTTGTTTATTTTTCTAAATACATT
CAAATATGTATCCGCTCATGAGACAATAACCCTGATAAATGCTTCAATAATATTGAAAAAGGAAGAGTAT
GAGTATTCAACATTTCCGTGTCGCCCTTATTCCCTTTTTTGCGGCATTTTGCCTTCCTGTTTTTGCTCAC
CCAGAAACGCTGGTGAAAGTAAAAGATGCTGAAGATCAGTTGGGTGCACGAGTGGGTTACATCGAACTGG
ATCTCAACAGCGGTAAGATCCTTGAGAGTTTTCGCCCCGAAGAACGTTTTCCAATGATGAGCACTTTTAA
AGTTCTGCTATGTGGCGCGGTATTATCCCGTGTTGACGCCGGGCAAGAGCAACTCGGTCGCCGCATACAC
TATTCTCAGAATGACTTGGTTGAGTACTCACCAGTCACAGAAAAGCATCTTACGGATGGCATGACAGTAA
GAGAATTATGCAGTGCTGCCATAACCATGAGTGATAACACTGCGGCCAACTTACTTCTGACAACGATCGG
AGGACCGAAGGAGCTAACCGCTTTTTTGCACAACATGGGGGATCATGTAACTCGCCTTGATCGTTGGGAA
CCGGAGCTGAATGAAGCCATACCAAACGACGAGCGTGACACCACGATGCCTGCAGCAATGGCAACAACGT
TGCGCAAACTATTAACTGGCGAACTACTTACTCTAGCTTCCCGGCAACAATTAATAGACTGGATGGAGGC
GGATAAAGTTGCAGGACCACTTCTGCGCTCGGCCCTTCCGGCTGGCTGGTTTATTGCTGATAAATCTGGA
GCCGGTGAGCGTGGGTCTCGCGGTATCATTGCAGCACTGGGGCCAGATGGTAAGCCCTCCCGTATCGTAG
TTATCTACACGACGGGGAGTCAGGCAACTATGGATGAACGAAATAGACAGATCGCTGAGATAGGTGCCTC
ACTGATTAAGCATTGGTAACTGTCAGACCAAGTTTACTCATATATACTTTAGATTGATTTAAAACTTCAT
TTTTAATTTAAAAGGATCTAGGTGAAGATCCTTTTTGATAATCTCATGACCAAAATCCCTTAACGTGAGT
TTTCGTTCCACTGAGCGTCAGACCCCGTAGAAAAGATCAAAGGATCTTCTTGAGATCCTTTTTTTCTGCG
CGTAATCTGCTGCTTGCAAACAAAAAAACCACCGCTACCAGCGGTGGTTTGTTTGCCGGATCAAGAGCTA
CCAACTCTTTTTCCGAAGGTAACTGGCTTCAGCAGAGCGCAGATACCAAATACTGTCCTTCTAGTGTAGC
CGTAGTTAGGCCACCACTTCAAGAACTCTGTAGCACCGCCTACATACCTCGCTCTGCTAATCCTGTTACC
AGTGGCTGCTGCCAGTGGCGATAAGTCGTGTCTTACCGGGTTGGACTCAAGACGATAGTTACCGGATAAG
GCGCAGCGGTCGGGCTGAACGGGGGGTTCGTGCACACAGCCCAGCTTGGAGCGAACGACCTACACCGAAC
TGAGATACCTACAGCGTGAGCTATGAGAAAGCGCCACGCTTCCCGAAGGGAGAAAGGCGGACAGGTATCC
GGTAAGCGGCAGGGTCGGAACAGGAGAGCGCACGAGGGAGCTTCCAGGGGGAAACGCCTGGTATCTTTAT
AGTCCTGTCGGGTTTCGCCACCTCTGACTTGAGCGTCGATTTTTGTGATGCTCGTCAGGGGGGCGGAGCC
TATGGAAAAACGCCAGCAACGCGGCCTTTTTACGGTTCCTGGCCTTTTGCTGGCCTTTTGCTCACATGTT
CTTTCCTGCGTTATCCCCTGATTCTGTGGATAACCGTATTACCGCCTTTGAGTGAGCTGATACCGCTCGC
CGCAGCCGAACGACCGAGCGCAGCGAGTCAGTGAGCGAGGAAGCGGAAGAGCGCCTGATGCGGTATTTTC
TCCTTACGCATCTGTGCGGTATTTCACACCGCAATGGTGCACTCTCAGTACAATCTGCTCTGATGCCGCA
TAGTTAAGCCAGTATACACTCCGCTATCGCTACGTGACTGGGTCATGGCTGCGCCCCGACACCCGCCAAC
ACCCGCTGACGCGCCCTGACGGGCTTGTCTGCTCCCGGCATCCGCTTACAGACAAGCTGTGACCGTCTCC
GGGAGCTGCATGTGTCAGAGGTTTTCACCGTCATCACCGAAACGCGCGAGGCAGCTGCGGTAAAGCTCAT
CAGCGTGGTCGTGAAGCGATTCACAGATGTCTGCCTGTTCATCCGCGTCCAGCTCGTTGAGTTTCTCCAG
AAGCGTTAATGTCTGGCTTCTGATAAAGCGGGCCATGTTAAGGGCGGTTTTTTCCTGTTTGGTCACTGAT
GCCTCCGTGTAAGGGGGATTTCTGTTCATGGGGGTAATGATACCGATGAAACGAGAGAGGATGCTCACGA
TACGGGTTACTGATGATGAACATGCCCGGTTACTGGAACGTTGTGAGGGTAAACAACTGGCGGTATGGAT
GCGGCGGGACCAGAGAAAAATCACTCAGGGTCAATGCCAGCGCTTCGTTAATACAGATGTAGGTGTTCCA
CAGGGTAGCCAGCAGCATCCTGCGATGCAGATCCGGAACATAATGGTGCAGGGCGCTGACTTCCGCGTTT
CCAGACTTTACGAAACACGGAAACCGAAGACCATTCATGTTGTTGCTCAGGTCGCAGACGTTTTGCAGCA
GCAGTCGCTTCACGTTCGCTCGCGTATCGGTGATTCATTCTGCTAACCAGTAAGGCAACCCCGCCAGCCT
AGCCGGGTCCTCAACGACAGGAGCACGATCATGCGCACCCGTGGCCAGGACCCAACGCTGCCCGAGATGC
GCCGCGTGCGGCTGCTGGAGATGGCGGACGCGATGGATATGTTCTGCCAAGGGTTGGTTTGCGCATTCAC
AGTTCTCCGCAAGAATTGATTGGCTCCAATTCTTGGAGTGGTGAATCCGTTAGCGAGGTGCCGCCGGCTT
CCATTCAGGTCGAGGTGGCCCGGCTCCATGCACCGCGACGCAACGCGGGGAGGCAGACAAGGTATAGGGC
GGCGCCTACAATCCATGCCAACCCGTTCCATGTGCTCGCCGAGGCGGCATAAATCGCCGTGACGATCAGC
GGTCCAATGATCGAAGTTAGGCTGGTAAGAGCCGCGAGCGATCCTTGAAGCTGTCCCTGATGGTCGTCAT
CTACCTGCCTGGACAGCATGGCCTGCAACGCGGGCATCCCGATGCCGCCGGAAGCGAGAAGAATCATAAT
GGGGAAGGCCATCCAGCCTCGCGTCGCGAACGCCAGCAAGACGTAGCCCAGCGCGTCGGCCGCCATGCCG
GCGATAATGGCCTGCTTCTCGCCGAAACGTTTGGTGGCGGGACCAGTGACGAAGGCTTGAGCGAGGGCGT
GCAAGATTCCGAATACCGCAAGCGACAGGCCGATCATCGTCGCGCTCCAGCGAAAGCGGTCCTCGCCGAA
AATGACCCAGAGCGCTGCCGGCACCTGTCCTACGAGTTGCATGATAAAGAAGACAGTCATAAGTGCGGCG
ACGATAGTCATGCCCCGCGCCCACCGGAAGGAGCTGACTGGGTTGAAGGCTCTCAAGGGCATCGGTCGAG
ATCCCGGTGCCTAATGAGTGAGCTAACTTACATTAATTGCGTTGCGCTCACTGCCCGCTTTCCAGTCGGG
AAACCTGTCGTGCCAGCTGCATTAATGAATCGGCCAACGCGCGGGGAGAGGCGGTTTGCGTATTGGGCGC
CAGGGTGGTTTTTCTTTTCACCAGTGAGACGGGCAACAGCTGATTGCCCTTCACCGCCTGGCCCTGAGAG
AGTTGCAGCAAGCGGTCCACGCTGGTTTGCCCCAGCAGGCGAAAATCCTGTTTGATGGTGGTTAACGGCG
GGATATAACATGAGCTGTCTTCGGTATCGTCGTATCCCACTACCGAGATATCCGCACCAACGCGCAGCCC
GGACTCGGTAATGGCGCGCATTGCGCCCAGCGCCATCTGATCGTTGGCAACCAGCATCGCAGTGGGAACG
ATGCCCTCATTCAGCATTTGCATGGTTTGTTGAAAACCGGACATGGCACTCCAGTCGCCTTCCCGTTCCG
CTATCGGCTGAATTTGATTGCGAGTGAGATATTTATGCCAGCCAGCCAGACGCAGACGCGCCGAGACAGA
ACTTAATGGGCCCGCTAACAGCGCGATTTGCTGGTGACCCAATGCGACCAGATGCTCCACGCCCAGTCGC
GTACCGTCTTCATGGGAGAAAATAATACTGTTGATGGGTGTCTGGTCAGAGACATCAAGAAATAACGCCG
GAACATTAGTGCAGGCAGCTTCCACAGCAATGGCATCCTGGTCATCCAGCGGATAGTTAATGATCAGCCC
ACTGACGCGTTGCGCGAGAAGATTGTGCACCGCCGCTTTACAGGCTTCGACGCCGCTTCGTTCTACCATC
GACACCACCACGCTGGCACCCAGTTGATCGGCGCGAGATTTAATCGCCGCGACAATTTGCGACGGCGCGT
GCAGGGCCAGACTGGAGGTGGCAACGCCAATCAGCAACGACTGTTTGCCCGCCAGTTGTTGTGCCACGCG
GTTGGGAATGTAATTCAGCTCCGCCATCGCCGCTTCCACTTTTTCCCGCGTTTTCGCAGAAACGTGGCTG
GCCTGGTTCACCACGCGGGAAACGGTCTGATAAGAGACACCGGCATACTCTGCGACATCGTATAACGTTA
CTGGTTTCACATTCACCACCCTGAATTGACTCTCTTCCGGGCGCTATCATGCCATACCGCGAAAGGTTTT
GCGCCATTCGATGGTGTCCGGGATCTCGACGCTCTCCCTTATGCGACTCCTGCATTAGGAAGCAGCCCAG
TAGTAGGTTGAGGCCGTTGAGCACCGCCGCCGCAAGGAATGGTGCATGCAAGGAGATGGCGCCCAACAGT
CCCCCGGCCACGGGGCCTGCCACCATACCCACGCCGAAACAAGCGCTCATGAGCCCGAAGTGGCGAGCCC
GATCTTCCCCATCGGTGATGTCGGCGATATAGGCGCCAGCAACCGCACCTGTGGCGCCGGTGATGCCGGC
CACGATGCGTCCGGCGTAGAGGATCGAGATCTCGATCCCGCGAAATTAATACGACTCACTATAGGGGAAT
TGTGAGCGGATAACAATTCCCCTCTAGAAATAATTTTGTTTAACTTTAAGGAGAAATTAACTATGGGCAG
CAGCCATCATCATCATCATCACAGCAGCGGCCTGGTGCCGCGCGGCAGCCATATGATGCGTATCGCATAC
GCGAACGCGATGGACTTCAAAACCGTGATCGAAGCGCTGTCTAAACTGATCGACGAAGTGACCTTCACTT
TCACCAGCTCTGGTCTGGACGTTGTTGCGGTTGACCGTGCGCATATCAGCCTGATCAAGCTGCACTTCCC
GAAAGAAGCGTTCGAAGAATTTGACGTGGAAGACCAGTTCCGTTTCGGCTTTAACACCCAGTACATGCTG
AAGGTTATGGCGTCTGCGAAACGCAAGGAGAAGATTGAGATGGAGTCCCGTGAAGAGTCCGAAATCGTTA
TCCGTATGCTGGGCGAACCGCCGCGTGAATTTACCATCCGTAACATTGAGGTTCCGATCCAGGAACTGCC
GGAGCTGAAACTGGATTTCGACGTGAAGGCGAAAATCACTTCTGGCGGCTTCAAGAAGGCTGTTAGCGAG
ATTGCGACCGTTTCTGACTCTGTGGAGATTGACGCGACCGAAATGGAGATTAAGCTGCGTTCCAAGGAGT
CCACCGAGATCGAGGTGGAGTTCTCCAAAGAAATGGGTGGTCTGCAGGAAATTGAGGTGAAGAAGCCGTC
TGTTTCTTCCTACCCGTCTGACTACCTGGAGGACGTTCTGGTTCTGACCCGCCTGTCTGGCTTCCTGAAC
CTGCTGTTCTCTGAGCAGAAACCGCTGCAGCTGGAGTTCAACATGGACAACGGTGGCTCCGTGGTTTATC
TGCTGGCGCCGAACGTTGGTTCGGGATCCGGCATGCCATGGATGGTGAGCAAGGGCGAGGAGCTGTTCGG
CGGGATCGTGCCCATCCTGGTCGAGCTGGAGGGCGACGTAAACGGCCACAAGTTCAGCGTGTCCGGCGAG
GGCGAGGGCGATGCCACCTACGGCAAGCTGACCCTGAAGTTCATCTGCACCACCGGCAAGCTGCCCGTGC
CCTGGCCCACCCTCGTGACCACCCTGACCTGGGGCGTGCAGTGCTTCAGCCGCTACCCCGACCACATGAA
GCAGCACGACTTCTTCAAGTCCGTGATGCCCGAAGGCTACGTCCAGGAGCGCACCATCTTCTTCAAGGAC
GACGGCAACTACAAGACCCGCGCCGAGGTGAAGTTCGAGGGCGACACCCTGGTGAACCGCATCGAGCTGA
AGGGCATCGACTTCAAGGAGGACGGCAACATCCTGGGGCACAAGCTGGAGTACAACTACATCAGCCACAA
CGTCTATATCACCGCCGACAAGCAGAAGAACGGCATCAAGGCCAACTTCAAGGCACGCCACAACATCACC
GACGGCAGCGTGCAGCTCGCCGACCACTACCAGCAGAACACCCCCATCGGCGACGGCCCCGTGATCCTGC
CCGACAACCACTACCTGAGCACCCAGTCCGCCCTGAGCAAAGACCCCAACGAGAAGCGCGATCACATGGT
CCTGCTGGAGTTCGTGACCGCCGCCGGGATCACTCTCGGCATGGACGAGCTGTACAAGCTCGAGGATCCG
TAAGCTAACAAAGCCCGAAAGGAAGCTGAGTTGGCTGCTGCCACCGCTGAGCAATAACTAGCATAACCCC
TTGGGGCCTCTAAACGGGTCTTGAGGGGTTTTTTGCTGAAAGGAGGAACTATATCCGGATATCCCGCAAG
AGGCCCGGCAGTACCGGCATAACCAAGCCTATGCCTACAGCATCCAGGGTGACGGTGCCGAGGATGACGA
TGAGCGCATTGTTAGATTTCATACACGGTGCCTGACTGCGTTAGCAATTTAACTGTGATAAACTACCGCA
TTAAAGCTTATCGATGATAAGCTGTCAAACATGAGAA
